>Addgene plasmid #143341 | TFORF2125 | addgene full sequence | sequence record 400249 | Addgene NGS Result
TTAATGTAGTCTTATGCAATACTCTTGTAGTCTTGCAACATGGTAACGATGAGTTAGCAACATGCCTTAC
AAGGAGAGAAAAAGCACCGTGCATGCCGATTGGTGGAAGTAAGGTGGTACGATCGTGCCTTATTAGGAAG
GCAACAGACGGGTCTGACATGGATTGGACGAACCACTGAATTGCCGCATTGCAGAGATATTGTATTTAAG
TGCCTAGCTCGATACATAAACGGGTCTCTCTGGTTAGACCAGATCTGAGCCTGGGAGCTCTCTGGCTAAC
TAGGGAACCCACTGCTTAAGCCTCAATAAAGCTTGCCTTGAGTGCTTCAAGTAGTGTGTGCCCGTCTGTT
GTGTGACTCTGGTAACTAGAGATCCCTCAGACCCTTTTAGTCAGTGTGGAAAATCTCTAGCAGTGGCGCC
CGAACAGGGACTTGAAAGCGAAAGGGAAACCAGAGGAGCTCTCTCGACGCAGGACTCGGCTTGCTGAAGC
GCGCACGGCAAGAGGCGAGGGGCGGCGACTGGTGAGTACGCCAAAAATTTTGACTAGCGGAGGCTAGAAG
GAGAGAGATGGGTGCGAGAGCGTCAGTATTAAGCGGGGGAGAATTAGATCGCGATGGGAAAAAATTCGGT
TAAGGCCAGGGGGAAAGAAAAAATATAAATTAAAACATATAGTATGGGCAAGCAGGGAGCTAGAACGATT
CGCAGTTAATCCTGGCCTGTTAGAAACATCAGAAGGCTGTAGACAAATACTGGGACAGCTACAACCATCC
CTTCAGACAGGATCAGAAGAACTTAGATCATTATATAATACAGTAGCAACCCTCTATTGTGTGCATCAAA
GGATAGAGATAAAAGACACCAAGGAAGCTTTAGACAAGATAGAGGAAGAGCAAAACAAAAGTAAGACCAC
CGCACAGCAAGCGGCCGCTGATCTTCAGACCTGGAGGAGGAGATATGAGGGACAATTGGAGAAGTGAATT
ATATAAATATAAAGTAGTAAAAATTGAACCATTAGGAGTAGCACCCACCAAGGCAAAGAGAAGAGTGGTG
CAGAGAGAAAAAAGAGCAGTGGGAATAGGAGCTTTGTTCCTTGGGTTCTTGGGAGCAGCAGGAAGCACTA
TGGGCGCAGCGTCAATGACGCTGACGGTACAGGCCAGACAATTATTGTCTGGTATAGTGCAGCAGCAGAA
CAATTTGCTGAGGGCTATTGAGGCGCAACAGCATCTGTTGCAACTCACAGTCTGGGGCATCAAGCAGCTC
CAGGCAAGAATCCTGGCTGTGGAAAGATACCTAAAGGATCAACAGCTCCTGGGGATTTGGGGTTGCTCTG
GAAAACTCATTTGCACCACTGCTGTGCCTTGGAATGCTAGTTGGAGTAATAAATCTCTGGAACAGATTTG
GAATCACACGACCTGGATGGAGTGGGACAGAGAAATTAACAATTACACAAGCTTAATACACTCCTTAATT
GAAGAATCGCAAAACCAGCAAGAAAAGAATGAACAAGAATTATTGGAATTAGATAAATGGGCAAGTTTGT
GGAATTGGTTTAACATAACAAATTGGCTGTGGTATATAAAATTATTCATAATGATAGTAGGAGGCTTGGT
AGGTTTAAGAATAGTTTTTGCTGTACTTTCTATAGTGAATAGAGTTAGGCAGGGATATTCACCATTATCG
TTTCAGACCCACCTCCCAACCCCGAGGGGACCCATGCATTGCATCTCAATTAGTCAGCAACCAGGTGTGG
AAAGTCCCCAGGCTCCCCAGCAGGCAGAAGTATGCAAAGCATGCGTCTCAATTAGTCAGCAACCATAGTC
CCGCCCCTAACTCCGCCCATCCCGCCCCTAACTCCGCCCAGTTCCGCCCATTCTCCGCCCCATGGCTGAC
TAATTTTTTTTATTTATGCAGAGGCCGAGGCCGCCTCGGCCTCTGAGCTATTCCAGAAGTAGTGAGGAGG
CTTTTTTGGAGGCCTAGGCTTTTGCAAAAAGCTTTCTAGAGGTACCACCGGAGCTTACCATGACCGAGTA
CAAGCCCACGGTGCGCCTCGCCACCCGCGACGACGTCCCCAGGGCCGTACGCACCCTCGCCGCCGCGTTC
GCCGACTACCCCGCCACGCGCCACACCGTCGATCCGGACCGCCACATCGAGCGGGTCACCGAGCTGCAAG
AACTCTTCCTCACGCGCGTCGGGCTCGACATCGGCAAGGTGTGGGTCGCGGACGACGGCGCCGCCGTGGC
GGTCTGGACCACGCCGGAGAGCGTCGAAGCGGGGGCGGTGTTCGCCGAGATCGGCCCGCGCATGGCCGAG
TTGAGCGGTTCCCGGCTGGCCGCGCAGCAACAGATGGAAGGCCTCCTGGCGCCGCACCGGCCCAAGGAGC
CCGCGTGGTTCCTGGCCACCGTCGGCGTCTCGCCCGACCACCAGGGCAAGGGTCTGGGCAGCGCCGTCGT
GCTCCCCGGAGTGGAGGCGGCCGAGCGCGCCGGGGTGCCCGCCTTCCTGGAGACCTCCGCGCCCCGCAAC
CTCCCCTTCTACGAGCGGCTCGGCTTCACCGTCACCGCCGACGTCGAGGTGCCCGAAGGACCGCGCACCT
GGTGCATGACCCGCAAGCCCGGTGCCAGTTAACGAATTCTAGATCTTGAGACAAATGGCAGTATTCATCC
ACAATTTTAAAAGAAAAGGGGGGATTGGGGGGTACAGTGCAGGGGAAAGAATAGTAGACATAATAGCAAC
AGACATACAAACTAAAGAATTACAAAAACAAATTACAAAAATTCAAAATTTTCGGGTTTATTACAGGGAC
AGCAGAGATCCACTTTGGCGCCGGCTCGAGGCCTGCAGGTGCAAAGATGGATAAAGTTTTAAACAGAGAG
GAATCTTTGCAGCTAATGGACCTTCTAGGTCTTGAAAGGAGTGGGAATTGGCTCCGGTGCCCGTCAGTGG
GCAGAGCGCACATCGCCCACAGTCCCCGAGAAGTTGGGGGGAGGGGTCGGCAATTGAACCGGTGCCTAGA
GAAGGTGGCGCGGGGTAAACTGGGAAAGTGATGTCGTGTACTGGCTCCGCCTTTTTCCCGAGGGTGGGGG
AGAACCGTATATAAGTGCAGTAGTCGCCGTGAACGTTCTTTTTCGCAACGGGTTTGCCGCCAGAACACAG
GTAAGTGCCGTGTGTGGTTCCCGCGGGCCTGGCCTCTTTACGGGTTATGGCCCTTGCGTGCCTTGAATTA
CTTCCACCTGGCTGCAGTACGTGATTCTTGATCCCGAGCTTCGGGTTGGAAGTGGGTGGGAGAGTTCGAG
GCCTTGCGCTTAAGGAGCCCCTTCGCCTCGTGCTTGAGTTGAGGCCTGGCCTGGGCGCTGGGGCCGCCGC
GTGCGAATCTGGTGGCACCTTCGCGCCTGTCTCGCTGCTTTCGATAAGTCTCTAGCCATTTAAAATTTTT
GATGACCTGCTGCGACGCTTTTTTTCTGGCAAGATAGTCTTGTAAATGCGGGCCAAGATCTGCACACTGG
TATTTCGGTTTTTGGGGCCGCGGGCGGCGACGGGGCCCGTGCGTCCCAGCGCACATGTTCGGCGAGGCGG
GGCCTGCGAGCGCGGCCACCGAGAATCGGACGGGGGTAGTCTCAAGCTGGCCGGCCTGCTCTGGTGCCTG
GCCTCGCGCCGCCGTGTATCGCCCCGCCCTGGGCGGCAAGGCTGGCCCGGTCGGCACCAGTTGCGTGAGC
GGAAAGATGGCCGCTTCCCGGCCCTGCTGCAGGGAGCTCAAAATGGAGGACGCGGCGCTCGGGAGAGCGG
GCGGGTGAGTCACCCACACAAAGGAAAAGGGCCTTTCCGTCCTCAGCCGTCGCTTCATGTGACTCCACGG
AGTACCGGGCGCCGTCCAGGCACCTCGATTAGTTCTCGAGCTTTTGGAGTACGTCGTCTTTAGGTTGGGG
GGAGGGGTTTTATGCGATGGAGTTTCCCCACACTGAGTGGGTGGAGACTGAAGTTAGGCCAGCTTGGCAC
TTGATGTAATTCTCCTTGGAATTTGCCCTTTTTGAGTTTGGATCTTGGTTCATTCTCAAGCCTCAGACAG
TGGTTCAAAGTTTTTTTCTTCCATTTCAGGTGTCGTGAGGCTAGCACCGCCACCATGACCGATCCGTCGC
TGGGGCTGACAGTCCCCATGGCGCCGCCTCTGGCCCCGCTCCCTCCCCGGGACCCAAACGGGGCGGGATC
CGAGTGGAGAAAGCCCGGGGCCGTGAGCTTCGCCGACGTGGCCGTGTACTTCTCCCGGGAGGAGTGGGGC
TGCCTGCGGCCCGCGCAGAGGGCCCTGTACCGGGACGTGATGCGGGAGACCTACGGCCACCTGGGCGCGC
TCGGTGAGAGCCCCACCTGCTTGCCTGGGCCCTGCGCCTCCACAGGCCCTGCCGCGCCTCTGGGAGCTGC
GTGTGGAGTTGGGGGCCCCGGGGCCGGGCAGGCGGCCTCCTCGCAGCGTGGGGTTTGCGTTCTTCTCCCC
CAGGAGTCGGAGGCAGCAAGCCGGCGCTCATCTCCTGGGTGGAGGAGAAGGCCGAACTGTGGGATCCGGC
TGCCCAGGATCCGGAGGTGGCGAAGTGTCCGACAGAAGCGGACCCAGATTCCAGAAACAAGGAAGAGGAA
AGACAAAGGGAAGGGACGGGAGCCCTGGAGAAGCCCGACCCTGTGGCCGCCGGGTCTCCTGGGCTAGTAA
TGAACTAGTCCGTAACTTGAAAGTATTTCGATTTCTTGGCTTTATATATCTTGTGGAAAGGACGAGATGG
AATGAGCTCGTAAGAAGGAACGCGTTAAGTCGACAATCAACCTCTGGATTACAAAATTTGTGAAAGATTG
ACTGGTATTCTTAACTATGTTGCTCCTTTTACGCTATGTGGATACGCTGCTTTAATGCCTTTGTATCATG
CTATTGCTTCCCGTATGGCTTTCATTTTCTCCTCCTTGTATAAATCCTGGTTGCTGTCTCTTTATGAGGA
GTTGTGGCCCGTTGTCAGGCAACGTGGCGTGGTGTGCACTGTGTTTGCTGACGCAACCCCCACTGGTTGG
GGCATTGCCACCACCTGTCAGCTCCTTTCCGGGACTTTCGCTTTCCCCCTCCCTATTGCCACGGCGGAAC
TCATCGCCGCCTGCCTTGCCCGCTGCTGGACAGGGGCTCGGCTGTTGGGCACTGACAATTCCGTGGTGTT
GTCGGGGAAATCATCGTCCTTTCCTTGGCTGCTCGCCTGTGTTGCCACCTGGATTCTGCGCGGGACGTCC
TTCTGCTACGTCCCTTCGGCCCTCAATCCAGCGGACCTTCCTTCCCGCGGCCTGCTGCCGGCTCTGCGGC
CTCTTCCGCGTCTTCGCCTTCGCCCTCAGACGAGTCGGATCTCCCTTTGGGCCGCCTCCCCGCGTCGACT
TTAAGACCAATGACTTACAAGGCAGCTGTAGATCTTAGCCACTTTTTAAAAGAAAAGGGGGGACTGGAAG
GGCTAATTCACTCCCAACGAAGACAAGATCTGCTTTTTGCTTGTACTGGGTCTCTCTGGTTAGACCAGAT
CTGAGCCTGGGAGCTCTCTGGCTAACTAGGGAACCCACTGCTTAAGCCTCAATAAAGCTTGCCTTGAGTG
CTTCAAGTAGTGTGTGCCCGTCTGTTGTGTGACTCTGGTAACTAGAGATCCCTCAGACCCTTTTAGTCAG
TGTGGAAAATCTCTAGCAGTACGTATAGTAGTTCATGTCATCTTATTATTCAGTATTTATAACTTGCAAA
GAAATGAATATCAGAGAGTGAGAGGAACTTGTTTATTGCAGCTTATAATGGTTACAAATAAAGCAATAGC
ATCACAAATTTCACAAATAAAGCATTTTTTTCACTGCATTCTAGTTGTGGTTTGTCCAAACTCATCAATG
TATCTTATCATGTCTGGCTCTAGCTATCCCGCCCCTAACTCCGCCCATCCCGCCCCTAACTCCGCCCAGT
TCCGCCCATTCTCCGCCCCATGGCTGACTAATTTTTTTTATTTATGCAGAGGCCGAGGCCGCCTCGGCCT
CTGAGCTATTCCAGAAGTAGTGAGGAGGCTTTTTTGGAGGCCTAGGGACGTACCCAATTCGCCCTATAGT
GAGTCGTATTACGCGCGCTCACTGGCCGTCGTTTTACAACGTCGTGACTGGGAAAACCCTGGCGTTACCC
AACTTAATCGCCTTGCAGCACATCCCCCTTTCGCCAGCTGGCGTAATAGCGAAGAGGCCCGCACCGATCG
CCCTTCCCAACAGTTGCGCAGCCTGAATGGCGAATGGG
[124 nt withheld, positions 6269-6392]
C
[91 nt withheld, positions 6394-6484]
A
[49 nt withheld, positions 6486-6534]
CCTTTGACGTTGGAGTCCACGTTCTTT
[37 nt withheld, positions 6562-6598]
ACCCTATCTCGGTCTATTCTTTTGATTTATAAGGGATTTTGCCGATTTCGGCCTATTGGTTAAAAAATGA
GCTGATTTAACAAAAATTTAACGCGAATTTTAACAAAATATTAACGCTTACAATTTAGGTGGCACTTTTC
GGGGAAATGTGCGCGGAACCCCTATTTGTTTATTTTTCTAAATACATTCAAATATGTATCCGCTCATGAG
ACAATAACCCTGATAAATGCTTCAATAATATTGAAAAAGGAAGAGTATGAGTATTCAACATTTCCGTGTC
GCCCTTATTCCCTTTTTTGCGGCATTTTGCCTTCCTGTTTTTGCTCACCCAGAAACGCTGGTGAAAGTAA
AAGATGCTGAAGATCAGTTGGGTGCACGAGTGGGTTACATCGAACTGGATCTCAACAGCGGTAAGATCCT
TGAGAGTTTTCGCCCCGAAGAACGTTTTCCAATGATGAGCACTTTTAAAGTTCTGCTATGTGGCGCGGTA
TTATCCCGTATTGACGCCGGGCAAGAGCAACTCGGTCGCCGCATACACTATTCTCAGAATGACTTGGTTG
AGTACTCACCAGTCACAGAAAAGCATCTTACGGATGGCATGACAGTAAGAGAATTATGCAGTGCTGCCAT
AACCATGAGTGATAACACTGCGGCCAACTTACTTCTGACAACGATCGGAGGACCGAAGGAGCTAACCGCT
TTTTTGCACAACATGGGGGATCATGTAACTCGCCTTGATCGTTGGGAACCGGAGCTGAATGAAGCCATAC
CAAACGACGAGCGTGACACCACGATGCCTGTAGCAATGGCAACAACGTTGCGCAAACTATTAACTGGCGA
ACTACTTACTCTAGCTTCCCGGCAACAATTAATAGACTGGATGGAGGCGGATAAAGTTGCAGGACCACTT
CTGCGCTCGGCCCTTCCGGCTGGCTGGTTTATTGCTGATAAATCTGGAGCCGGTGAGCGTGGGTCTCGCG
GTATCATTGCAGCACTGGGGCCAGATGGTAAGCCCTCCCGTATCGTAGTTATCTACACGACGGGGAGTCA
GGCAACTATGGATGAACGAAATAGACAGATCGCTGAGATAGGTGCCTCACTGATTAAGCATTGGTAACTG
TCAGACCAAGTTTACTCATATATACTTTAGATTGATTTAAAACTTCATTTTTAATTTAAAAGGATCTAGG
TGAAGATCCTTTTTGATAATCTCATGACCAAAATCCCTTAACGTGAGTTTTCGTTCCACTGAGCGTCAGA
CCCCGTAGAAAAGATCAAAGGATCTTCTTGAGATCCTTTTTTTCTGCGCGTAATCTGCTGCTTGCAAACA
AAAAAACCACCGCTACCAGCGGTGGTTTGTTTGCCGGATCAAGAGCTACCAACTCTTTTTCCGAAGGTAA
CTGGCTTCAGCAGAGCGCAGATACCAAATACTGTTCTTCTAGTGTAGCCGTAGTTAGGCCACCACTTCAA
GAACTCTGTAGCACCGCCTACATACCTCGCTCTGCTAATCCTGTTACCAGTGGCTGCTGCCAGTGGCGAT
AAGTCGTGTCTTACCGGGTTGGACTCAAGACGATAGTTACCGGATAAGGCGCAGCGGTCGGGCTGAACGG
GGGGTTCGTGCACACAGCCCAGCTTGGAGCGAACGACCTACACCGAACTGAGATACCTACAGCGTGAGCT
ATGAGAAAGCGCCACGCTTCCCGAAGGGAGAAAGGCGGACAGGTATCCGGTAAGCGGCAGGGTCGGAACA
GGAGAGCGCACGAGGGAGCTTCCAGGGGGAAACGCCTGGTATCTTTATAGTCCTGTCGGGTTTCGCCACC
TCTGACTTGAGCGTCGATTTTTGTGATGCTCGTCAGGGGGGCGGAGCCTATGGAAAAACGCCAGCAACGC
GGCCTTTTTACGGTTCCTGGCCTTTTGCTGGCCTTTTGCTCACATGTTCTTTCCTGCGTTATCCCCTGAT
TCTGTGGATAACCGTATTACCGCCTTTGAGTGAGCTGATACCGCTCGCCGCAGCCGAACGACCGAGCGCA
GCGAGTCAGTGAGCGAGGAAGCGGAAGAGCGCCCAATACGCAAACCGCCTCTCCCCGCGCGTTGGCCGAT
TCATTAATGCAGCTGGCACGACAGGTTTCCCGACTGGAAAGCGGGCAGTGAGCGCAACGCAATTAATGTG
AGTTAGCTCACTCATTAGGCACCCCAGGCTTTACACTTTATGCTTCCGGCTCGTATGTTGTGTGGAATTG
TGAGCGGATAACAATTTCACACAGGAAACAGCTATGACCATGATTACGCCAAGCGCGCAATTAACCCTCA
CTAAAGGGAACAAAAGCTGGAGCTGCAAGC
Features (pLannotate 1.2.2; 31 found; start..end, strand, type, name):
      5..231     +  promoter       RSV promoter: Rous sarcoma virus enhancer/promoter
    232..412     +  LTR            5' LTR (truncated): truncated 5' long terminal repeat (LTR) from HIV-1
    459..584     +  misc_feature   HIV-1 Ψ: packaging signal of human immunodeficiency virus type 1
    568..931     +  CDS            HIV-1 gag (fragment): gag protein from human immunodeficiency virus 1; gag
   1077..1310    +  misc_feature   RRE: The Rev response element (RRE) of HIV-1 allows for Rev-dependent mRNA export from the nucleus to the cytoplasm.
   1687..1713    +  CDS            Rev (fragment): human immunodeficiency virus 1 (HIV-1) Rev protein; rev; enhances nuclear export of unspliced and incompletely spliced viral mRNAs
   1720..1743    +  promoter       SV40 promoter (fragment): SV40 early promoter
   1744..1815    +  promoter       SV40 promoter (fragment): SV40 enhancer and early promoter
   1839..1974    +  rep_origin     SV40 ori: SV40 origin of replication
   2020..2616    +  CDS            PuroR (fragment): puromycin N-acetyltransferase; pac from Streptomyces; confers resistance to puromycin
   2665..2782    +  misc_feature   cPPT/CTS: central polypurine tract and central termination sequence of HIV-1
   2847..2913    +  CDS            small t antigen (fragment): SV40 (simian virus 40) small t antigen
   2920..4098    +  promoter       EF-1α promoter: strong constitutive promoter for human elongation factor EF-1α
   4115..4684    +  CDS            ZNF747: ZN747_HUMAN - Experimental evidence at protein level: Swiss-Prot protein existence level 1. From Homo sapiens (Human).
   4700..4753    +  promoter       U6 promoter (fragment): RNA polymerase III promoter for human U6 snRNA
   4795..5383    +  misc_feature   WPRE: woodchuck hepatitis virus posttranscriptional regulatory element
   5434..5453    +  misc_feature   cPPT/CTS (fragment): central polypurine tract and central termination sequence of HIV-1
   5455..5688    +  LTR            3' LTR (ΔU3): self-inactivating 3' long terminal repeat (LTR) from HIV-1
   5766..5887    +  polyA_signal   SV40 poly(A) signal: SV40 polyadenylation signal
   5927..6062    +  rep_origin     SV40 ori: SV40 origin of replication
   6083..6101    -  promoter       T7 promoter: promoter for bacteriophage T7 RNA polymerase
   6109..6264    +  CDS            lacZα (fragment): LacZα fragment of β-galactosidase; lacZ fragment
   6269..6697    +  rep_origin     f1 ori (sequence partly withheld): f1 bacteriophage origin of replication; arrow indicates direction of (+) strand synthesis
   6750..6854    +  promoter       AmpR promoter: bla
   6855..7715    +  CDS            AmpR: β-lactamase; bla; confers resistance to ampicillin, carbenicillin, and related antibiotics
   7886..8474    +  rep_origin     ori: high-copy-number ColE1/pMB1/pBR322/pUC origin of replication
   8657..8749    +  CDS            lacI (fragment): lac repressor; lacI; The lac repressor binds to the lac operator to inhibit transcription in E. coli. This inhibition can be relieved by adding lactose or isopropyl-β-D-thiogalactopyranoside (IPTG).
   8762..8783    +  protein_bind   CAP binding site: CAP binding activates transcription in the presence of cAMP. E. coli catabolite activator protein
   8798..8828    +  promoter       lac promoter: promoter for the E. coli lac operon
   8836..8852    +  protein_bind   lac operator: The lac repressor binds to the lac operator to inhibit transcription in E. coli. This inhibition can be relieved by adding lactose or isopropyl-β-D-thiogalactopyranoside (IPTG). lac repressor encoded by lacI
   8897..8915    +  promoter       T3 promoter: promoter for bacteriophage T3 RNA polymerase
