[The description below was written by a language model from this plasmid's Addgene catalogue record and pLannotate feature annotations shown in this document.]
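Description:
TFORF2125 is a third-generation-style, self-inactivating lentiviral expression plasmid built on the pLX_TRC317 backbone and carrying the human zinc-finger transcription factor ZNF747 as its open reading frame. It belongs to a large barcoded transcription factor ORF collection in which each clone pairs one ORF with a unique 24-bp barcode, so that the factor delivered to a given cell can be identified by sequencing in pooled overexpression screens, such as those for directed differentiation. In bacteria the plasmid is maintained by a high-copy ColE1/pUC-type origin and selected with ampicillin through the bla gene. An f1 origin and remnants of a lac/T7/T3 cloning region are also present in the backbone. The depositor notes that the plasmid may recombine.

The viral portion begins with an RSV promoter fused to a truncated HIV-1 5' LTR, which allows Tat-independent production of genomic RNA in packaging cells. It is followed by the Ψ packaging signal with a partial gag sequence and by the RRE for Rev-dependent nuclear export. Within the transfer cassette, an SV40 early promoter/origin drives puromycin N-acetyltransferase for selection of transduced mammalian cells. A cPPT/CTS element then precedes the EF-1α promoter, which provides strong constitutive expression of ZNF747. Downstream of the ORF lies a short segment annotated as a U6 promoter fragment, then a WPRE to enhance transcript stability and expression. The feature table does not annotate the barcode itself. The cassette ends with a ΔU3 3' LTR, which inactivates LTR promoter activity after integration, followed by an SV40 polyadenylation signal outside the provirus. The ZNF747 ORF was made synthetically and corresponds to a specific annotated transcript isoform.
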