Addgene plasmid #143341: TFORF2125
Purpose: Lentiviral vector for overexpressing transcription factor ORFs with unique 24-bp barcodes. Barcodes facilitate identification of transcription factors in pooled screens.
Depositing lab: Feng Zhang. Depositing organization: Broad Institute. Publication: A transcription factor atlas of directed differentiation. Joung J, Ma S, Tay T, Geiger-Schuller KR, Kirchgatterer PC, Verdine VK, Guo B, Arias-Garcia MA, Allen WE, Singh A, Kuksenko O, Abudayyeh OO, Gootenberg JS, Fu Z, Macrae RK, Buenrostro JD, Regev A, Zhang F. Cell. 2023 Jan 5;186(1):209-229.e26. doi: 10.1016/j.cell.2022.11.026. PubMed 36608654.
Backbone
  Vector backbone: pLX_TRC317
  Backbone manufacturer: Broad Institute Genetic Perturbation Platform
  Backbone size w/o insert (bp): 8264
  Vector type: Mammalian Expression, Lentiviral
  Selectable markers: Puromycin
Growth in bacteria
  Bacterial resistance: Ampicillin, 100 μg/mL
  Growth temperature: 37°C
  Growth strain: NEB Stable
  Copy number: High Copy
Gene/Insert
  Gene/Insert name: ZNF747
  Species: H. sapiens (human)
  Insert size (bp): 674
  Entrez Gene: ZNF747 (a.k.a. MGC2474)
  Promoter: EF1a
  Cloning method: Unknown
  Sequencing primers: 5′ GGGTGGAGACTGAAGTTAGGCCAG; 3′ CACATAGCGTAAAAGGAGCAACATAG
Terms and licenses: Academic/Nonprofit Terms; Industry Terms: Not Available to Industry
Depositor comments: NM_001305020,ENST00000395094 . The transcription factor ORF portion of this plasmid was synthesized by Genewiz. Please test multiple small colonies in case of plasmid recombination. To make this collection available in a timely manner, a portion of this collection was not fully sequenced by Addgene. If an Addgene verified full plasmid sequence is not available, please contact us prior to placing an order to request the full sequence.
How to cite: TFORF2125 was a gift from Feng Zhang (Addgene plasmid # 143341 ; http://n2t.net/addgene:143341 ; RRID:Addgene_143341)
