>Addgene plasmid #143341 | TFORF2125 | depositor partial sequence | sequence record 282161 | Insert
ACCGCCACCATGACCGATCCGTCGCTGGGGCTGACAGTCCCCATGGCGCCGCCTCTGGCCCCGCTCCCTC
CCCGGGACCCAAACGGGGCGGGATCCGAGTGGAGAAAGCCCGGGGCCGTGAGCTTCGCCGACGTGGCCGT
GTACTTCTCCCGGGAGGAGTGGGGCTGCCTGCGGCCCGCGCAGAGGGCCCTGTACCGGGACGTGATGCGG
GAGACCTACGGCCACCTGGGCGCGCTCGGTGAGAGCCCCACCTGCTTGCCTGGGCCCTGCGCCTCCACAG
GCCCTGCCGCGCCTCTGGGAGCTGCGTGTGGAGTTGGGGGCCCCGGGGCCGGGCAGGCGGCCTCCTCGCA
GCGTGGGGTTTGCGTTCTTCTCCCCCAGGAGTCGGAGGCAGCAAGCCGGCGCTCATCTCCTGGGTGGAGG
AGAAGGCCGAACTGTGGGATCCGGCTGCCCAGGATCCGGAGGTGGCGAAGTGTCCGACAGAAGCGGACCC
AGATTCCAGAAACAAGGAAGAGGAAAGACAAAGGGAAGGGACGGGAGCCCTGGAGAAGCCCGACCCTGTG
GCCGCCGGGTCTCCTGGGCTAGTAATGAACTAGTCCGTAACTTGAAAGTATTTCGATTTCTTGGCTTTAT
ATATCTTGTGGAAAGGACGAGATGGAATGAGCTCGTAAGAAGGA
