>Addgene plasmid #143341 | TFORF2125 | depositor partial sequence | sequence record 282162 | Barcode
GATGGAATGAGCTCGTAAGAAGGA
